Addgene plasmid #64291: pJexpress414_OmpA171_H2578
Purpose: OmpA redesign hybrid with wild-type strands 2578
Depositing lab: Timothy Whitehead. Depositing organization: Michigan State University. Publication: Computational redesign of the lipid-facing surface of the outer membrane protein OmpA. Stapleton JA, Whitehead TA, Nanda V. Proc Natl Acad Sci U S A. 2015 Jul 21. pii: 201501836. 10.1073/pnas.1501836112 PubMed 26199411.
Backbone
  Vector backbone: pJexpress414
  Backbone manufacturer: DNA2.0
  Backbone size w/o insert (bp): 4000
  Vector type: Bacterial Expression, Synthetic Biology
Growth in bacteria
  Bacterial resistance: Ampicillin, 100 μg/mL
  Growth temperature: 37°C
  Growth strain: XL1 Blue
  Copy number: High Copy
Gene/Insert
  Gene/Insert name: OmpA_H2578
  Species: Synthetic
  Insert size (bp): 642
  Promoter: T7
  Tag / fusion protein: FlAsH (C terminal on insert); 6His (C terminal on insert)
  Cloning method: Unknown
  Sequencing primers: 5′ pTF 5′-CTCGAAAATAATAAAGGGAAAATCAG-3′; 3′ pTR 5′-TGGTAGTGTGGGGACTC-3′
Terms and licenses: Academic/Nonprofit Terms; Industry Terms: Not Available to Industry
Depositor comments: Amino acid sequence: mkktaiaiavalagfatvaqaapndntFyLgLkMgIsqyhdtgfinnngpthenqLgAgAfGgYqVnpyVgLeLgVdVlgrmpykgsvengaykaqgYqAtLkMgVpitddLdIyTrLgGmVwradtksnvygknhdtgvsFvMaLgSeHaItpeIaTrLeYqWtnnigdYPYDVPDYAtrpdnGmLsLgVsYrfgCCPGCCHHHHHH
How to cite: pJexpress414_OmpA171_H2578 was a gift from Timothy Whitehead (Addgene plasmid # 64291 ; http://n2t.net/addgene:64291 ; RRID:Addgene_64291)
