[The description below was written by a language model from this plasmid's Addgene catalogue record.]
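Description:
pJexpress414_OmpA171_H2578 is a bacterial expression plasmid built on the commercial pJexpress414 backbone (about 4 kb without insert). It is maintained at high copy number in E. coli under ampicillin selection. The record does not name the origin of replication and no feature table is provided, so the backbone elements beyond the resistance marker and promoter are not documented here.

The payload is a 642 bp synthetic open reading frame, OmpA_H2578, expressed from a T7 promoter, which implies expression in a host that supplies T7 RNA polymerase. The "OmpA171" in the name suggests it is based on the 171-residue transmembrane β-barrel domain of the E. coli outer membrane protein OmpA, although the record does not say so explicitly. The construct is described as a redesign hybrid. It belongs to a study in which the lipid-facing surface of the barrel was computationally redesigned, and in this variant strands 2, 5, 7 and 8 keep their wild-type sequence while the remaining strands presumably carry the redesigned residues.

At the C terminus the protein carries a FlAsH tag, a tetracysteine motif that binds biarsenical fluorescent dyes for labelling, followed by a 6xHis tag for detection or metal-affinity purification. The depositor's protein sequence also indicates an N-terminal signal peptide for export and what appears to be an HA epitope inserted within the protein, though the HA epitope is not listed among the catalogue tags. Such hybrids are suited to comparing which strand surfaces tolerate redesign with respect to expression, membrane insertion and folding of OmpA.
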