>Addgene plasmid #64291 | pJexpress414_OmpA171_H2578 | addgene partial sequence | sequence record 114058 | T7 5'-TAATACGACTCACTATAGGG-3'
TTGTTTACTTTTAGGAGATAAAACATATGAAAAAGACCGCAATCGCCATCGCAGTGGCACTGGCTGGTTT
CGCTACCGTAGCGCAGGCCGCGCCGAACGACAACACCTTTTACCTGGGTTTGAAGATGGGTATTTCCCAG
TACCACGACACTGGTTTCATCAATAATAATGGCCCGACCCACGAGAACCAGCTGGGCGCTGGTGCTTTTG
GTGGTTACCAGGTGAACCCGTACGTTGGCCTGGAGCTGGGCGTTGACGTTCTCGGTCGTATGCCGTACAA
AGGCAGCGTTGAAAACGGTGCATACAAGGCTCAGGGCTATCAAGCGACGCTGAAAATGGGTGTCCCGATC
ACCGACGACCTGGATATCTATACTCGTCTGGGTGGCATGGTATGGCGTGCAGATACTAAATCCAACGTTT
ATGGTAAAAACCACGATACCGGCGTTTCTTTCGTCATGGCGCTGGGTAGCGAACATGCGATCACTCCGGA
GATCGCTACCCGTCTGGAATACCAGTGGACCAACAACATCGGTGACTACCCATACGATGTTCCAGATTAC
GCGACTCGTCCGGATAACGGCATGCTGAGCCTGGGTGTTTCCTACCGTTTCGGTTGTTGCCCTGGTTGCT
GTCACCATCACCACCATCACTAAAAGCTTCCCCCTAGCATAACCCCTTGGGGCCTCTAAACGGGTCTTGA
GGGGTTTTTTGCCCCTGAGACGCGTCAATCGAGTTCGTACCTAAGGGCGACACCCCATAATTAGCCCGGG
CGAAAGGCCCAGTCTTTCGACTGAGCCTTTCGTTTTATTTTGATGCCTGGCAGTTCCCTACTCTCGCATG
GGGAGTCCCCACACTACCATCGGCGCTACGGCGTTTCACT
